>Addgene plasmid #186563 | pSF-p15A-YFP | addgene full sequence | sequence record 378141 | Addgene NGS Result
GCGATCGCGGCTCCCGACATCTTGGACCATTAGCTCCACAGGTATCTTCTTCCCTCTAGTGGTCATAACA
GCAGCTTCAGCTACCTCTCAATTCAAAAAACCCCTCAAGACCCGTTTAGAGGCCCCAAGGGGTTATGCTA
TCAATCGTTGCGTTACACACACAAAAAACCAACACACATCCATCTTCGATGGATAGCGATTTTATTATCT
AACTGCTGATCGAGTGTAGCCAGATCTGATAATAAAATATCTTTATTTTCATTACATCTGTGTGTTGGTT
TTTTGTGTGAATCGAAAGTACTAACATACGCTCTCCATCAAAACAAAACGAAACAAAACAAACTAGCAAA
ATAGGCTGTCCCCAGTGCAAATGCAGGTGCCAGAACATTTCTCTGTCGACCAACTAGTACCCCGGGTAGG
GCCCAATTCGAAGTAGATCTTTGTCGATCCTACCATCCACTCGACACACCCGCCAGCGGCCGCTGCCAAG
CTTCCGAGCTCTCGAATTCAAAGGAGGTACCCACCATGACGGCACTGACTGAAGGCGCAAAACTGTTCGA
GAAAGAAATCCCATATATCACTGAGCTGGAAGGTGACGTTGAAGGTATGAAGTTTATCATCAAGGGTGAA
GGCACCGGTGACGCGAGCGTCGGTAAAGTGGATGCTCAGTTCATTTGTACCACGGGCGACGTTCCGGTTC
CGTGGAGCACGCTGGTCACCACGCTGACGTATGGTGCTCAGTGCTTTGCCAAGTATCCGCGCCACATTGC
GGATTTCTTCAAAAGCTGCATGCCGGAAGGTTACGTCCAAGAGCGCACCATCACCTTTGAGGGTGATGGC
GTGTTCAAGACCCGTGCGGAAGTCACCTTTGAAAATGGCAGCGTGTACAACCGTGTAAAACTGAACGGCC
AGGGTTTCAAGAAGGACGGCCACGTGCTGGGCAAAAATCTGGAGTTTAACTTTACCCCTCATTGTTTGTA
CATTTGGGGTGACCAAGCGAATCATGGCCTGAAGAGCGCGTTCAAAATCATGCATGAGATCACCGGCTCC
AAAGAGGATTTCATTGTTGCCGATCACACCCAAATGAATACCCCGATTGGTGGTGGTCCGGTGCACGTGC
CGGAGTACCACCACATTACGTATCATGTTACCCTGTCTAAAGACGTCACCGATCACCGTGACCATTTGAA
CATTGTTGAGGTGATCAAGGCAGTTGACCTGGAGACGTACCGCTAGAAGTTGTCTCCTCCTGCACTGACT
GACTGATACAATCGATTTCTGGATCCGCAGGCCTCTGCTAGCTTGACTGACTGAGATACAGCGTACCTTC
AGCTCACAGACATGATAAGATACATTGATGAGTTTGGACAAACCACAACTAGAATGCAGTGAAAAAAATG
CTTTATTTGTGAAATTTGTGATGCTATTGCTTTATTTGTAACCATTATAAGCTGCAATAAACAAGTTAAC
AACAACAATTGCATTCATTTTATGTTTCAGGTTCAGGGGGAGGTGTGGGAGGTTTTTTAAAGCAAGTAAA
ACCTCTACAAATGTGGTATTGGCCCATCTCTATCGGTATCGTAGCATAACCCCTTGGGGCCTCTAAACGG
GTCTTGAGGGGTTTTTTGTGCCCCTCGGGCCGGATTGCTATCTACCGGCATTGGCGCAGAAAAAAATGCC
TGATGCGACGCTGCGCGTCTTATACTCCCACATATGCCAGATTCAGCAACGGATACGGCTTCCCCAACTT
GCCCACTTCCATACGTGTCCTCCTTACCAGAAATTTATCCTTAAGGTCGTCAGCTATCCTGCAGGCGATC
TCTCGATTTCGATCAAGACATTCCTTTAATGGTCTTTTCTGGACACCACTAGGGGTCAGAAGTAGTTCAT
CAAACTTTCTTCCCTCCCTAATCTCATTGGTTACCTTGGGCTATCGAAACTTAATTAAGGAAGATGCCAG
GAAGATACTTAACAGGGAAGTGAGAGGGCCGCGGCAAAGCCGTTTTTCCATAGGCTCCGCCCCCCTGACA
AGCATCACGAAATCTGACGCTCAAATCAGTGGTGGCGAAACCCGACAGGACTATAAAGATACCAGGCGTT
TCCCCCTGGCGGCTCCCTCGTGCGCTCTCCTGTTCCTGCCTTTCGGTTTACCGGTGTCATTCCGCTGTTA
TGGCCGCGTTTGTCTCATTCCACGCCTGACACTCAGTTCCGGGTAGGCAGTTCGCTCCAAGCTGGACTGT
ATGCACGAACCCCCCGTTCAGTCCGACCGCTGCGCCTTATCCGGTAACTATCGTCTTGAGTCCAACCCGG
AAAGACATGCAAAAGCACCACTGGCAGCAGCCACTGGTAATTGATTTAGAGGAGTTAGTCTTGAAGTCAT
GCGCCGGTTAAGGCTAAACTGAAAGGACAAGTTTTGGTGACTGCGCTCCTCCAAGCCAGTTACCTCGGTT
CAAAGAGTTGGTAGCTCAGAGAACCTTCGAAAAACCGCCCTGCAAGGCGGTTTTTTCGTTTTCAGAGCAA
GAGATTACGCGCAGACCAAAACGATCTCAAGAAGATCATCTTATTAAGGGGTCTGACGCTCAGTGGAACG
AAAAATTTGGTGGTATTTAAATTTCCGAACTCTCCAAGGCCCTCGTCGGAAAATCTTCAAACCTTTCGTC
CGATCCATCTTGCAGGCTACCTCTCGAACGAACTATCGCAAGTCTCTTGGCCGGCCTTGCGCCTTGGCTA
TTGCTTGGCAGCGCCTATCGCCAGGTATTACTCCAATCCCGAATATCCGAGATCGGGATCACCCGAGAGA
AGTTCAACCTACATCCTCAATCCCGATCTATCCGAGATCCGAGGAATATCGAAATCGGGGCGCGCCTGGT
GTACCGAGAACGATCCTCTCAGTGCGAGTCTCGACGATCCATATCGTTGCTTGGCAGTCAGCCAGTCGGA
ATCCAGCTTGGGACCCAGGAAGTCCAATCGTCAGATATTGTACTCAAGCCTGGTCACGGCAGCGTACCGA
TCTGTTTAAACCTAGATATTGATAGTCTGATCGGTCAACGTATAATCGAGTCCTAGCTTTTGCAAACATC
TATCAAGAGACAGGATCAGCAGGAGGCTTTCGCATGAGTATTCAACATTTCCGTGTCGCCCTTATTCCCT
TTTTTGCGGCATTTTGCCTTCCTGTTTTTGCTCACCCAGAAACGCTGGTGAAAGTAAAAGATGCTGAAGA
TCAGTTGGGTGCGCGAGTGGGTTACATCGAACTGGATCTCAACAGCGGTAAGATCCTTGAGAGTTTTCGC
CCCGAAGAACGCTTTCCAATGATGAGCACTTTTAAAGTTCTGCTATGTGGCGCGGTATTATCCCGTATTG
ACGCCGGGCAAGAGCAACTCGGTCGCCGCATACACTATTCTCAGAATGACTTGGTTGAGTATTCACCAGT
CACAGAAAAGCATCTTACGGATGGCATGACAGTAAGAGAATTATGCAGTGCTGCCATAACCATGAGTGAT
AACACTGCGGCCAACTTACTTCTGACAACGATTGGAGGACCGAAGGAGCTAACCGCTTTTTTGCACAACA
TGGGGGATCATGTAACTCGCCTTGATCGTTGGGAACCGGAGCTGAATGAAGCCATACCAAACGACGAGCG
TGACACCACGATGCCTGTAGCAATGGCAACAACCTTGCGTAAACTATTAACTGGCGAACTACTTACTCTA
GCTTCCCGGCAACAGTTGATAGACTGGATGGAGGCGGATAAAGTTGCAGGACCACTTCTGCGCTCGGCCC
TTCCGGCTGGCTGGTTTATTGCTGATAAATCTGGAGCCGGTGAGCGTGGGTCTCGCGGTATCATTGCAGC
ACTGGGGCCAGATGGTAAGCCCTCCCGTATCGTAGTTATCTACACGACGGGGAGTCAGGCAACTATGGAT
GAACGAAATAGACAGATCGCTGAGATAGGTGCCTCACTGATTAAGCATTGGTAACCGATTCTAGGTGCAT
TGGCGCAGAAAAAAATGCCTGATGCGACGCTGCGCGTCTTATACTCCCACATATGCCAGATTCAGCAACG
GATACGGCTTCCCCAACTTGCCCACTTCCATACGTGTCCTCCTTACCAGAAATTTATCCTTAAGATCCCG
AATCGTTTAAACTCGACTCTGGCTCTATCGAATCTCCGTCGTTTCGAGCTTACGCGAACAGCCGTGGCGC
TCATTTGCTCGTCGGGCATCGAATCTCGTCAGCTATCGTCAGCTTACCTTTTTGGCA
Features (pLannotate 1.2.2; 14 found; start..end, strand, type, name):
     18..89      +  misc_feature   5' β-globin insulator: insulator upstream of the human β-globin locus (Farrell et al., 2002)
     94..140     -  terminator     T7 terminator: transcription terminator for bacteriophage T7 RNA polymerase
    158..206     -  polyA_signal   poly(A) signal: synthetic polyadenylation signal
    241..289     +  polyA_signal   poly(A) signal: synthetic polyadenylation signal
    303..394     +  misc_feature   pause site: RNA polymerase II transcriptional pause signal from the human α2 globin gene
    535..1230    +  CDS            phiYFP: phiYFP is a basic (constitutively fluorescent) yellow fluorescent protein published in 2004, derived from Phialidium sp. SL-2003.
   1346..1467    -  polyA_signal   SV40 poly(A) signal: SV40 polyadenylation signal
   1490..1559    -  CDS            large T antigen (fragment): large T antigen from SV40 (simian virus 40)
   1582..1628    +  terminator     T7 terminator: transcription terminator for bacteriophage T7 RNA polymerase
   1658..1794    +  terminator     rrnG terminator: transcription terminator from the E. coli ribosomal RNA rrnG operon (Albrechtsen et al., 1991)
   1839..1910    +  misc_feature   3' β-globin insulator: insulator downstream of the human β-globin locus (Farrell et al., 2002)
   2005..2550    -  rep_origin     p15A ori: Plasmids containing the medium-copy-number p15A origin of replication can be propagated in E. coli cells that contain a second plasmid with the ColE1 origin.
   3114..3974    +  CDS            AmpR: β-lactamase; bla; confers resistance to ampicillin, carbenicillin, and related antibiotics
   3987..4123    +  terminator     rrnG terminator: transcription terminator from the E. coli ribosomal RNA rrnG operon (Albrechtsen et al., 1991)
