[The description below was written by a language model from this plasmid's Addgene catalogue record and pLannotate feature annotations shown in this document.]
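Description:
pSF-p15A-YFP is a promoterless yellow fluorescent protein reporter plasmid built on the Oxgene pSF-pA-PromMCS-KrYFP backbone, in which the original pUC origin has been replaced by the p15A origin. It is catalogued as both a bacterial and a mammalian expression vector. It replicates in E. coli at low to medium copy number and is selected with ampicillin through the AmpR β-lactamase gene, which is followed by its own rrnG terminator. Because p15A belongs to a different incompatibility group from ColE1-type origins, the plasmid can in principle coexist with a ColE1-based plasmid. The catalogue lists a total size of 4274 bp, while the sequenced record annotated here is 4,257 nt.

The payload is a roughly 700 bp YFP coding sequence, named Kringle YFP in the record and identified by the annotation as phiYFP, a constitutively fluorescent protein derived from Phialidium. It carries no tag and no mutation. No promoter is annotated upstream. Instead, the reporter is preceded by synthetic poly(A) signals and an RNA polymerase II pause site from the human α2 globin gene, which suppress read-through transcription from the backbone. Downstream lie an SV40 poly(A) signal (with an adjacent large T antigen fragment), a T7 terminator and an rrnG terminator. The whole cassette is flanked by 5′ and 3′ β-globin insulator elements, with a further T7 terminator at the upstream edge.

This arrangement suits the plasmid to receiving a promoter of choice upstream of YFP, or to serving as a no-promoter baseline. The associated publication concerns how expression system components affect recombinant protein production in E. coli BL21, consistent with its use in comparing origins of replication and promoters by fluorescence output.
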