Addgene plasmid #186563: pSF-p15A-YFP
Purpose: p15A ori, promotorless, AmpR. Kringle YFP (Yellow Fluorescence Protein) expression
Depositing lab: Teresa de Diego Puente. Depositing organization: Universidad de Murcia. Publication: Impact of the Expression System on Recombinant Protein Production in Escherichia coli BL21. Lozano Terol G, Gallego-Jara J, Sola Martinez RA, Martinez Vivancos A, Canovas Diaz M, de Diego Puente T. Front Microbiol. 2021 Jun 21;12:682001. doi: 10.3389/fmicb.2021.682001. eCollection 2021. PubMed 34234760.
Backbone
  Vector backbone: pSF-pA-PromMCS-KrYFP
  Backbone manufacturer: Oxgene
  Backbone size w/o insert (bp): 4613
  Total vector size (bp): 4274
  Modifications to backbone: PUC ori changed to p15A
  Vector type: Mammalian Expression, Bacterial Expression
Growth in bacteria
  Bacterial resistance: Ampicillin, 100 μg/mL
  Growth temperature: 37°C
  Growth strain: DH5alpha
  Copy number: Low Copy
Gene/Insert
  Gene/Insert name: YFP (alt name: Kringle YFP (Yellow Fluorescence Protein))
  Insert size (bp): 705
  Mutation: None
  Promoter: Promotorless
  Tag / fusion protein: None
  Cloning method: Unknown
  Sequencing primers: 5′ AATAGGCTGTCCCCAGTGC; 3′ TGTATCAGTCAGTCAGTGCA
Terms and licenses: Academic/Nonprofit Terms; Industry Terms: Not Available to Industry
How to cite: pSF-p15A-YFP was a gift from Teresa de Diego Puente (Addgene plasmid # 186563 ; http://n2t.net/addgene:186563 ; RRID:Addgene_186563)
